Addgene plasmid #67834: pET14b-mEKLF
Purpose: Encodes murine EKLF (nucleotides 71-1215) for in vitro chromatin/transcription reconstitution
Depositing lab: James Bieker. Depositing organization: Icahn School of Medicine at Mount Sinai. Publication: A SWI/SNF-related chromatin remodeling complex, E-RC1, is required for tissue-specific transcriptional regulation by EKLF in vitro. Armstrong JA, Bieker JJ, Emerson BM. Cell. 1998 Oct 2;95(1):93-104. S0092-8674(00)81785-7 PubMed 9778250.
Backbone
  Vector backbone: pET14b
  Backbone manufacturer: Novagen (EMD Millipore)
  Backbone size w/o insert (bp): 4671
  Vector type: Bacterial Expression
Growth in bacteria
  Bacterial resistance: Ampicillin, 100 μg/mL
  Growth temperature: 37°C
  Growth strain: DH5alpha
  Growth instructions: DH5alpha is used for growth and propagation, but protein expression requires strain BL21 DE3
  Copy number: Unknown
Gene/Insert
  Gene/Insert name: EKLF
  Species: M. musculus (mouse)
  Mutation: Full-length mEKLF is aa 20-376; amino acid 19 is the initiator Methionine; See depositor comments below on mutations A236T, G299S, T305S
  Entrez Gene: Klf1 (a.k.a. Eklf, Nan)
  Promoter: T7
  Cloning method: Restriction Enzyme; 5′ cloning site NdeI (unknown if destroyed); 3′ cloning site BamHI (unknown if destroyed)
  Sequencing primers: 5′ T7 promoter; 3′ T7 Terminator
Terms and licenses: Academic/Nonprofit Terms; Industry Terms: Not Available to Industry
Depositor comments: The Nde1 site contains the initiator methionine of murine EKLF (entire EKLF open reading frame is defined as 71-1215 and described in PMID 7682653). Mutations A236T, G299S, and T305S have no functional consequences.
How to cite: pET14b-mEKLF was a gift from James Bieker (Addgene plasmid # 67834 ; http://n2t.net/addgene:67834 ; RRID:Addgene_67834)
