[The description below was written by a language model from this plasmid's Addgene catalogue record.]
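Description:
pET14b-mEKLF is a bacterial expression plasmid built on the Novagen pET14b backbone (4,671 bp without insert) and carries the mouse erythroid Krüppel-like factor EKLF, the product of the Klf1 gene. It is selected with ampicillin. The record separates two host roles: a standard cloning strain is used for propagation, while protein production requires a DE3 lysogen such as BL21(DE3). This is because the insert is driven by a T7 promoter, which is transcribed only by T7 RNA polymerase supplied by the host. The copy number is listed as unknown, and no feature table is provided, so the origin of replication and other backbone elements are not itemised in the record.

The insert corresponds to nucleotides 71–1215 of the murine EKLF cDNA, described as the entire open reading frame. It was cloned between NdeI and BamHI, with the NdeI site supplying the initiator methionine of EKLF. In the record's numbering, that methionine is residue 19 and full-length EKLF spans residues 20–376. This offset suggests vector-encoded residues upstream, as would be expected from the N-terminal His-tag leader of pET14b, but the record does not explicitly list a tag. Three substitutions relative to the reference sequence (A236T, G299S and T305S) are noted, and the depositor states that they have no functional consequences. The plasmid is intended for producing recombinant EKLF for in vitro chromatin assembly and transcription reconstitution experiments. The associated work examined how a SWI/SNF-related remodeling complex is needed for tissue-specific transcriptional activation by EKLF.
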