>Addgene plasmid #67834 | pET14b-mEKLF | addgene partial sequence | sequence record 120352 | T7 5'-TAATACGACTCACTATAGGG-3'
TCATCATCACAGCAGCGGCCTGGTGCCGCGCGGCAGCCATATGGCCTCAGCTGAGACTGTCTTACCCTCC
ATCAGTACACTCACCACCCTGGGACAGTTTCTGGACACCCAGGAGGACTTCCTCAAGTGGTGGCGGTCTG
AGGAGACGCAGGATTTGGGGCCGGGGCCCCCGAATCCTACGGGGCCGTCCCTTCACGTGAGTCTGAAATC
GGAGGACCCTTCCGGAGAGGACGATGAGAGGGACGTGACCTGTGCGTGGGACCCGGATCTTTTCCTTACA
AACTTTCCAGGTTCCGAGTCTCCCGGCACTTCCCGGACCTGTGCCCTGGCGCCCAGCGTGGGGCCAGTGG
CACAGTTCGAGCCGCCTGAGTCTCTGGGCGCCTACGCGGGTGGCCCAGGGTTGGTGACTGGGCCTTTGGG
CTCCGAGGAGCACACAAGCTGGGCGCACCCGACTCCGAGACCCCCAGCCCCTGAACCCTTCGTGGCCCCT
GCCCTGGCCCCGGGACTCGCTCCCAAGGCTCAGCCCTCGTACTCCGACTCGCGAGCGGGCTCCGTAGGGG
GCTTCTTCCCGCGGGCGGGGCTTGCGGTGCCCGCAGCTCCAGGCGCCCCCTATGGGCTGCTGTCGGGATA
CCCCGCGCTGTACCCCGCGCCACAGTACCAAGGCCACTTCCAGCTCTTTCGCGGGCTCGCGACGCCTTCT
GCTGGTCCCACGGCGCCCCCTTCCTTCTTGAATTGTCTGGGACCTGGGACTGTGGCCACAGAACTCGGGG
CCACTGCGATCGCCGGAGACGCAGGCTTGTCCCCGGGAACTGCGCCGCCCAAACGCAGCCGGCGAACTTT
GGCACCTAAGAGGCAGGCGGCACATACGTGCGGGCACGA
